Addgene plasmid #179889: pCDH-AtAFB2-mTagBFP2
Purpose: Expresses AtAFB2 (auxin-inducible degron system) fused to mTagBFP2 (lentiviral plasmid)
Depositing lab: Patrick Caswell. Depositing organization: University of Manchester. Publication: On demand expression control of endogenous genes with DExCon, DExogron and LUXon reveals differential dynamics of Rab11 family members. Gemperle J, Harrison TS, Flett C, Adamson AD, Caswell PT. Elife. 2022 Jun 16;11. pii: 76651. doi: 10.7554/eLife.76651. PubMed 35708998.
Backbone
  Vector backbone: pCDH
  Backbone manufacturer: Systembio
  Backbone size w/o insert (bp): 6390
  Total vector size (bp): 8840
  Vector type: Mammalian Expression, Bacterial Expression, Lentiviral
  Selectable markers: mTagBFP2
Growth in bacteria
  Bacterial resistance: Ampicillin, 100 μg/mL
  Growth temperature: 37°C
  Growth strain: NEB Stable
  Copy number: High Copy
Gene/Insert
  Gene/Insert name: AtAFB2 (alt names: AFB2; AT3G26810; auxin signaling F-box 2)
  Species: A. thaliana (mustard weed), Synthetic
  Insert size (bp): 2450
  GenBank ID: MP787830.1
  Entrez Gene: AFB2 (a.k.a. AT3G26810, auxin signaling F-box 2)
  Promoter: EF1
  Tag / fusion protein: mTagBFP2 (C terminal on insert)
  Cloning method: Gibson Cloning
  Sequencing primers: 5′ CTCCACGCTTTGCCTGACCCTGCTT
Terms and licenses: Academic/Nonprofit Terms; Industry Terms: Not Available to Industry
Depositor comments: This lentiviral plasmids delivers AtAFB2 (auxin-inducible degron system) fused to mTagBFP2. In combination with TetOn3G can be used to generate DExogron = DExCon (Doxycycline-mediated endogenous gene Expression Control) combined with auxin-mediated targeted protein degradation. Please visit https://www.biorxiv.org/content/10.1101/2021.12.03.471086v1.full for bioRxiv preprint.
How to cite: pCDH-AtAFB2-mTagBFP2 was a gift from Patrick Caswell (Addgene plasmid # 179889 ; http://n2t.net/addgene:179889 ; RRID:Addgene_179889)
