[The description below was written by a language model from this plasmid's Addgene catalogue record and pLannotate feature annotations shown in this document.]
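Description:
pCDH-AtAFB2-mTagBFP2 is a lentiviral transfer plasmid built on the pCDH backbone, listed at about 8.8 kb, for stable expression of the Arabidopsis thaliana auxin receptor F-box protein AFB2 in mammalian cells. It is propagated in E. coli through a high-copy ColE1/pUC-type origin with ampicillin selection (AmpR, β-lactamase). The record lists no mammalian drug-resistance marker, so transduced cells are identified or sorted by the blue fluorescence of mTagBFP2. The viral portion has a third-generation-style layout. An RSV promoter is fused to a truncated HIV-1 5' LTR to drive genomic RNA production in packaging cells. This is followed by the Ψ packaging signal with a partial gag fragment, the RRE for Rev-dependent nuclear export, and the cPPT/CTS element, which aids nuclear import of the reverse-transcribed genome. A second truncated LTR, annotated at the start of the circular sequence record, closes the provirus, and an SV40 poly(A) signal and SV40 origin lie downstream of it.

The expression cassette uses an EF-1α core promoter joined to an HTLV-1 LTR fragment, a common composite that provides constitutive expression. It drives the AFB2 coding sequence fused at its C terminus to mTagBFP2, a monomeric, rapidly maturing blue fluorescent protein. A WPRE follows the fusion to enhance transcript stability and expression. AFB2 acts as the substrate-recognition subunit of an SCF E3 ubiquitin ligase, and in the presence of auxin it targets degron-tagged proteins for proteasomal degradation. According to the depositor, combining this construct with TetOn3G generates the "DExogron" system. That system pairs doxycycline-controlled expression of endogenous genes (DExCon) with auxin-triggered protein depletion, giving tunable control over endogenous protein levels.
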