Features (pLannotate 1.2.2; 26 found; start..end, strand, type, name):
      1..108     +  CDS            nef (fragment): NEF_HV1LA - Experimental evidence at protein level: Swiss-Prot protein existence level 1. Extracellular Nef protein targets CD4(+) T-lymphocytes for apoptosis by interacting with CXCR4 surface receptors. From Human immunodeficiency virus type 1 group M subtype B (isolate Lai) (HIV-1).
     94..274     +  LTR            5' LTR (truncated): truncated 5' long terminal repeat (LTR) from HIV-1
    346..467     +  polyA_signal   SV40 poly(A) signal: SV40 polyadenylation signal
    507..642     +  rep_origin     SV40 ori: SV40 origin of replication
    699..715     -  protein_bind   lac operator: The lac repressor binds to the lac operator to inhibit transcription in E. coli. This inhibition can be relieved by adding lactose or isopropyl-β-D-thiogalactopyranoside (IPTG). lac repressor encoded by lacI
    723..753     -  promoter       lac promoter: promoter for the E. coli lac operon
    768..789     -  protein_bind   CAP binding site: CAP binding activates transcription in the presence of cAMP. E. coli catabolite activator protein
    802..894     -  CDS            lacI (fragment): lac repressor; lacI; The lac repressor binds to the lac operator to inhibit transcription in E. coli. This inhibition can be relieved by adding lactose or isopropyl-β-D-thiogalactopyranoside (IPTG).
   1077..1665    -  rep_origin     ori: high-copy-number ColE1/pMB1/pBR322/pUC origin of replication
   1836..2696    -  CDS            AmpR: β-lactamase; bla; confers resistance to ampicillin, carbenicillin, and related antibiotics
   2697..2801    -  promoter       AmpR promoter: bla
   2896..2931    +  CDS            rop (fragment): Rop protein, which maintains plasmids at low copy number; rop
   3033..3132    +  misc_feature   bom (fragment): basis of mobility region from pBR322
   3138..3292    -  CDS            lacZα (fragment): LacZα fragment of β-galactosidase; lacZ fragment
   3306..3532    +  promoter       RSV promoter: Rous sarcoma virus enhancer/promoter
   3533..3713    +  LTR            5' LTR (truncated): truncated 5' long terminal repeat (LTR) from HIV-1
   3760..3885    +  misc_feature   HIV-1 Ψ: packaging signal of human immunodeficiency virus type 1
   3869..4207    +  CDS            HIV-1 gag (fragment): gag protein from human immunodeficiency virus 1; gag
   4378..4611    +  misc_feature   RRE: The Rev response element (RRE) of HIV-1 allows for Rev-dependent mRNA export from the nucleus to the cytoplasm.
   4988..5088    +  CDS            Rev (fragment): human immunodeficiency virus 1 (HIV-1) Rev protein; rev; enhances nuclear export of unspliced and incompletely spliced viral mRNAs
   5107..5223    +  misc_feature   cPPT/CTS: central polypurine tract and central termination sequence of HIV-1
   5266..5477    +  promoter       EF-1α core promoter: core promoter for human elongation factor EF-1α
   5490..5758    +  LTR            5' LTR (truncated): truncated 5' long terminal repeat (LTR) from human T-cell leukemia virus (HTLV) type 1
   5785..7509    +  CDS            AFB2: AFB2_ARATH - Also known as LRF2. Experimental evidence at protein level: Swiss-Prot protein existence level 1. Component of SCF(ASK-cullin-F-box) E3 ubiquitin ligase complexes, which may mediate the ubiquitination and subsequent proteasomal degradation of target proteins. Confers sensitivity to the virulent bacterial pathogen P.syringae (By similarity). Auxin receptor that mediates Aux/IAA proteins proteasomal degradation and auxin- regulated transcription. Involved in embryogenesis regulation by auxin. From Arabidopsis thaliana (Mouse-ear cress).
   7525..8235    +  CDS            mTagBFP2: mTagBFP2 is a basic (constitutively fluorescent) blue fluorescent protein published in 2011, derived from Entacmaea quadricolor. It is reported to be a very rapidly-maturing monomer with very low acid sensitivity.
   8241..8829    +  misc_feature   WPRE: woodchuck hepatitis virus posttranscriptional regulatory element
>Addgene plasmid #179889 | pCDH-AtAFB2-mTagBFP2 | addgene full sequence | sequence record 357327 | Addgene NGS Result
GCTGTAGATCTTAGCCACTTTTTAAAAGAAAAGGGGGGACTGGAAGGGCTAATTCACTCCCAACGAAGAT
AAGATCTGCTTTTTGCTTGTACTGGGTCTCTCTGGTTAGACCAGATCTGAGCCTGGGAGCTCTCTGGCTA
ACTAGGGAACCCACTGCTTAAGCCTCAATAAAGCTTGCCTTGAGTGCTTCAAGTAGTGTGTGCCCGTCTG
TTGTGTGACTCTGGTAACTAGAGATCCCTCAGACCCTTTTAGTCAGTGTGGAAAATCTCTAGCAGTAGTA
GTTCATGTCATCTTATTATTCAGTATTTATAACTTGCAAAGAAATGAATATCAGAGAGTGAGAGGAACTT
GTTTATTGCAGCTTATAATGGTTACAAATAAAGCAATAGCATCACAAATTTCACAAATAAAGCATTTTTT
TCACTGCATTCTAGTTGTGGTTTGTCCAAACTCATCAATGTATCTTATCATGTCTGGCTCTAGCTATCCC
GCCCCTAACTCCGCCCATCCCGCCCCTAACTCCGCCCAGTTCCGCCCATTCTCCGCCCCATGGCTGACTA
ATTTTTTTTATTTATGCAGAGGCCGAGGCCGCCTCGGCCTCTGAGCTATTCCAGAAGTAGTGAGGAGGCT
TTTTTGGAGGCCTAGACTTTTGCAGAGACCAAATTCGTAATCATGTCATAGCTGTTTCCTGTGTGAAATT
GTTATCCGCTCACAATTCCACACAACATACGAGCCGGAAGCATAAAGTGTAAAGCCTGGGGTGCCTAATG
AGTGAGCTAACTCACATTAATTGCGTTGCGCTCACTGCCCGCTTTCCAGTCGGGAAACCTGTCGTGCCAG
CTGCATTAATGAATCGGCCAACGCGCGGGGAGAGGCGGTTTGCGTATTGGGCGCTCTTCCGCTTCCTCGC
TCACTGACTCGCTGCGCTCGGTCGTTCGGCTGCGGCGAGCGGTATCAGCTCACTCAAAGGCGGTAATACG
GTTATCCACAGAATCAGGGGATAACGCAGGAAAGAACATGTGAGCAAAAGGCCAGCAAAAGGCCAGGAAC
CGTAAAAAGGCCGCGTTGCTGGCGTTTTTCCATAGGCTCCGCCCCCCTGACGAGCATCACAAAAATCGAC
GCTCAAGTCAGAGGTGGCGAAACCCGACAGGACTATAAAGATACCAGGCGTTTCCCCCTGGAAGCTCCCT
CGTGCGCTCTCCTGTTCCGACCCTGCCGCTTACCGGATACCTGTCCGCCTTTCTCCCTTCGGGAAGCGTG
GCGCTTTCTCATAGCTCACGCTGTAGGTATCTCAGTTCGGTGTAGGTCGTTCGCTCCAAGCTGGGCTGTG
TGCACGAACCCCCCGTTCAGCCCGACCGCTGCGCCTTATCCGGTAACTATCGTCTTGAGTCCAACCCGGT
AAGACACGACTTATCGCCACTGGCAGCAGCCACTGGTAACAGGATTAGCAGAGCGAGGTATGTAGGCGGT
GCTACAGAGTTCTTGAAGTGGTGGCCTAACTACGGCTACACTAGAAGAACAGTATTTGGTATCTGCGCTC
TGCTGAAGCCAGTTACCTTCGGAAAAAGAGTTGGTAGCTCTTGATCCGGCAAACAAACCACCGCTGGTAG
CGGTGGTTTTTTTGTTTGCAAGCAGCAGATTACGCGCAGAAAAAAAGGATCTCAAGAAGATCCTTTGATC
TTTTCTACGGGGTCTGACGCTCAGTGGAACGAAAACTCACGTTAAGGGATTTTGGTCATGAGATTATCAA
AAAGGATCTTCACCTAGATCCTTTTAAATTAAAAATGAAGTTTTAAATCAATCTAAAGTATATATGAGTA
AACTTGGTCTGACAGTTACCAATGCTTAATCAGTGAGGCACCTATCTCAGCGATCTGTCTATTTCGTTCA
TCCATAGTTGCCTGACTCCCCGTCGTGTAGATAACTACGATACGGGAGGGCTTACCATCTGGCCCCAGTG
CTGCAATGATACCGCGAGACCCACGCTCACCGGCTCCAGATTTATCAGCAATAAACCAGCCAGCCGGAAG
GGCCGAGCGCAGAAGTGGTCCTGCAACTTTATCCGCCTCCATCCAGTCTATTAATTGTTGCCGGGAAGCT
AGAGTAAGTAGTTCGCCAGTTAATAGTTTGCGCAACGTTGTTGCCATTGCTACAGGCATCGTGGTGTCAC
GCTCGTCGTTTGGTATGGCTTCATTCAGCTCCGGTTCCCAACGATCAAGGCGAGTTACATGATCCCCCAT
GTTGTGCAAAAAAGCGGTTAGCTCCTTCGGTCCTCCGATCGTTGTCAGAAGTAAGTTGGCCGCAGTGTTA
TCACTCATGGTTATGGCAGCACTGCATAATTCTCTTACTGTCATGCCATCCGTAAGATGCTTTTCTGTGA
CTGGTGAGTACTCAACCAAGTCATTCTGAGAATAGTGTATGCGGCGACCGAGTTGCTCTTGCCCGGCGTC
AATACGGGATAATACCGCGCCACATAGCAGAACTTTAAAAGTGCTCATCATTGGAAAACGTTCTTCGGGG
CGAAAACTCTCAAGGATCTTACCGCTGTTGAGATCCAGTTCGATGTAACCCACTCGTGCACCCAACTGAT
CTTCAGCATCTTTTACTTTCACCAGCGTTTCTGGGTGAGCAAAAACAGGAAGGCAAAATGCCGCAAAAAA
GGGAATAAGGGCGACACGGAAATGTTGAATACTCATACTCTTCCTTTTTCAATATTATTGAAGCATTTAT
CAGGGTTATTGTCTCATGAGCGGATACATATTTGAATGTATTTAGAAAAATAAACAAATAGGGGTTCCGC
GCACATTTCCCCGAAAAGTGCCACCTGACGTCTAAGAAACCATTATTATCATGACATTAACCTATAAAAA
TAGGCGTATCACGAGGCCCTTTCGTCTCGCGCGTTTCGGTGATGACGGTGAAAACCTCTGACACATGCAG
CTCCCGGAGACGGTCACAGCTTGTCTGTAAGCGGATGCCGGGAGCAGACAAGCCCGTCAGGGCGCGTCAG
CGGGTGTTGGCGGGTGTCGGGGCTGGCTTAACTATGCGGCATCAGAGCAGATTGTACTGAGAGTGCACCA
TATGCGGTGTGAAATACCGCACAGATGCGTAAGGAGAAAATACCGCATCAGGCGCCATTCGCCATTCAGG
CTGCGCAACTGTTGGGAAGGGCGATCGGTGCGGGCCTCTTCGCTATTACGCCAGCTGGCGAAAGGGGGAT
GTGCTGCAAGGCGATTAAGTTGGGTAACGCCAGGGTTTTCCCAGTCACGACGTTGTAAAACGACGGCCAG
TGCCAAGCTGACGCGTGTAGTCTTATGCAATACTCTTGTAGTCTTGCAACATGGTAACGATGAGTTAGCA
ACATGCCTTACAAGGAGAGAAAAAGCACCGTGCATGCCGATTGGTGGAAGTAAGGTGGTACGATCGTGCC
TTATTAGGAAGGCAACAGACGGGTCTGACATGGATTGGACGAACCACTGAATTGCCGCATTGCAGAGATA
TTGTATTTAAGTGCCTAGCTCGATACATAAACGGGTCTCTCTGGTTAGACCAGATCTGAGCCTGGGAGCT
CTCTGGCTAACTAGGGAACCCACTGCTTAAGCCTCAATAAAGCTTGCCTTGAGTGCTTCAAGTAGTGTGT
GCCCGTCTGTTGTGTGACTCTGGTAACTAGAGATCCCTCAGACCCTTTTAGTCAGTGTGGAAAATCTCTA
GCAGTGGCGCCCGAACAGGGACTTGAAAGCGAAAGGGAAACCAGAGGAGCTCTCTCGACGCAGGACTCGG
CTTGCTGAAGCGCGCACGGCAAGAGGCGAGGGGCGGCGACTGGTGAGTACGCCAAAAATTTTGACTAGCG
GAGGCTAGAAGGAGAGAGATGGGTGCGAGAGCGTCAGTATTAAGCGGGGGAGAATTAGATCGCGATGGGA
AAAAATTCGGTTAAGGCCAGGGGGAAAGAAAAAATATAAATTAAAACATATAGTATGGGCAAGCAGGGAG
CTAGAACGATTCGCAGTTAATCCTGGCCTGTTAGAAACATCAGAAGGCTGTAGACAAATACTGGGACAGC
TACAACCATCCCTTCAGACAGGATCAGAAGAACTTAGATCATTATATAATACAGTAGCAACCCTCTATTG
TGTGCATCAAAGGATAGAGATAAAAGACACCAAGGAAGCTTTAGACAAGATAGAGGAAGAGCAAAACAAA
AGTAAGACCACCGCACAGCAAGCGGCCACTGATCTTCAGACCTGGAGGAGGAGATATGAGGGACAATTGG
AGAAGTGAATTATATAAATATAAAGTAGTAAAAATTGAACCATTAGGAGTAGCACCCACCAAGGCAAAGA
GAAGAGTGGTGCAGAGAGAAAAAAGAGCAGTGGGAATAGGAGCTTTGTTCCTTGGGTTCTTGGGAGCAGC
AGGAAGCACTATGGGCGCAGCGTCAATGACGCTGACGGTACAGGCCAGACAATTATTGTCTGGTATAGTG
CAGCAGCAGAACAATTTGCTGAGGGCTATTGAGGCGCAACAGCATCTGTTGCAACTCACAGTCTGGGGCA
TCAAGCAGCTCCAGGCAAGAATCCTGGCTGTGGAAAGATACCTAAAGGATCAACAGCTCCTGGGGATTTG
GGGTTGCTCTGGAAAACTCATTTGCACCACTGCTGTGCCTTGGAATGCTAGTTGGAGTAATAAATCTCTG
GAACAGATTTGGAATCACACGACCTGGATGGAGTGGGACAGAGAAATTAACAATTACACAAGCTTAATAC
ACTCCTTAATTGAAGAATCGCAAAACCAGCAAGAAAAGAATGAACAAGAATTATTGGAATTAGATAAATG
GGCAAGTTTGTGGAATTGGTTTAACATAACAAATTGGCTGTGGTATATAAAATTATTCATAATGATAGTA
GGAGGCTTGGTAGGTTTAAGAATAGTTTTTGCTGTACTTTCTATAGTGAATAGAGTTAGGCAGGGATATT
CACCATTATCGTTTCAGACCCACCTCCCAACCCCGAGGGGACCCGACAGGCCCGAAGGAATAGAAGAAGA
AGGTGGAGAGAGAGACAGAGACAGATCCATTCGATTAGTGAACGGATCTCGACGGTATCGGTTAACTTTT
AAAAGAAAAGGGGGGATTGGGGGGTACAGTGCAGGGGAAAGAATAGTAGACATAATAGCAACAGACATAC
AAACTAAAGAATTACAAAAACAAATTACAAAATTCAAAATTTTATCGATACTAGTGGATCTGCGATCGCT
CCGGTGCCCGTCAGTGGGCAGAGCGCACATCGCCCACAGTCCCCGAGAAGTTGGGGGGAGGGGTCGGCAA
TTGAACGGGTGCCTAGAGAAGGTGGCGCGGGGTAAACTGGGAAAGTGATGTCGTGTACTGGCTCCGCCTT
TTTCCCGAGGGTGGGGGAGAACCGTATATAAGTGCAGTAGTCGCCGTGAACGTTCTTTTTCGCAACGGGT
TTGCCGCCAGAACACAGCTGAAGCTTCGAGGGGCTCGCATCTCTCCTTCACGCGCCCGCCGCCCTACCTG
AGGCCGCCATCCACGCCGGTTGAGTCGCGTTCTGCCGCCTCCCGCCTGTGGTGCCTCCTGAACTGCGTCC
GCCGTCTAGGTAAGTTTAAAGCTCAGGTCGAGACCGGGCCTTTGTCCGGCGCTCCCTTGGAGCCTACCTA
GACTCAGCCGGCTCTCCACGCTTTGCCTGACCCTGCTTGCTCAACTCTACGTCTTTGTTTCGTTTTCTGT
TCTGCGCCGTTACAGATCCAAGCTGTGACCGGCGCCTACTCTAGATGAACTACTTTCCCGATGAGGTCAT
TGAGCACGTCTTTGATTTCGTCACAAGCCACAAGGATAGGAACGCCATTAGCCTGGTCTGTAAGAGCTGG
TACAAGATCGAGCGGTATTCCAGACAGAAGGTGTTCATCGGCAACTGCTACGCCATCAATCCAGAGAGGC
TGCTGCGGAGATTTCCCTGTCTGAAGAGCCTGACCCTGAAGGGCAAGCCCCACTTCGCCGACTTTAACCT
GGTGCCTCACGAGTGGGGAGGATTCGTGCTGCCATGGATCGAGGCCCTGGCACGGTCCAGAGTGGGCCTG
GAGGAGCTGAGGCTGAAGCGCATGGTGGTGACAGACGAGTCTCTGGAGCTGCTGTCTCGGAGCTTCGTGA
ACTTCAAGAGCCTGGTGCTGGTGTCCTGCGAGGGCTTTACCACAGATGGCCTGGCAAGCATCGCAGCAAA
CTGTAGGCACCTGCGGGACCTGGACCTGCAGGAGAATGAGATCGACGATCACAGAGGCCAGTGGCTGTCC
TGCTTCCCCGATACCTGTACCACACTGGTGACACTGAACTTTGCCTGCCTGGAGGGCGAGACAAATCTGG
TGGCCCTGGAGAGGCTGGTGGCACGCTCTCCCAACCTGAAGAGCCTGAAGCTGAATAGGGCAGTGCCTCT
GGACGCACTGGCAAGACTGATGGCATGCGCACCACAGATCGTGGATCTGGGCGTGGGCTCCTACGAGAAC
GACCCTGATTCCGAGTCTTATCTGAAGCTGATGGCCGTGATCAAGAAGTGTACCAGCCTGCGCAGCCTGT
CCGGCTTCCTGGAGGCAGCACCTCACTGCCTGTCCGCCTTTCACCCAATCTGTCACAACCTGACATCCCT
GAATCTGTCTTACGCCGCCGAGATCCACGGCTCCCACCTGATCAAGCTGATCCAGCACTGCAAGAAGCTG
CAGAGGCTGTGGATCCTGGACTCCATCGGCGATAAGGGCCTGGAGGTGGTGGCCTCTACCTGTAAGGAGC
TGCAGGAGCTGCGCGTGTTCCCATCTGACCTGCTGGGAGGAGGAAACACCGCAGTGACAGAGGAGGGCCT
GGTGGCAATCTCTGCCGGATGCCCCAAGCTGCACAGCATCCTGTATTTTTGTCAGCAGATGACCAACGCC
GCCCTGGTGACAGTGGCCAAGAACTGCCCCAATTTCATCAGGTTTCGCCTGTGCATCCTGGAGCCCAATA
AGCCTGACCACGTGACATCTCAGCCTCTGGATGAGGGCTTCGGCGCCATCGTGAAGGCCTGCAAGAGCCT
GAGGCGCCTGTCTCTGAGCGGCCTGCTGACCGACCAGGTGTTCCTGTACATCGGCATGTATGCCAACCAG
CTGGAGATGCTGTCTATCGCCTTTGCCGGCGACACAGATAAGGGCATGCTGTACGTGCTGAATGGCTGTA
AGAAGATGAAGAAGCTGGAGATCAGAGACAGCCCTTTTGGCGATACCGCCCTGCTGGCAGACGTGAGCAA
GTATGAGACAATGCGGAGCCTGTGGATGAGCTCCTGCGAGGTGACCCTGAGCGGCTGTAAGAGACTGGCC
GAGAAGGCCCCATGGCTGAACGTGGAGATCATCAACGAGAATGACAACAATAGGATGGAGGAGAATGGCC
ACGAGGGCCGCCAGAAGGTGGATAAGCTGTATCTGTATAGGACCGTCGTCGGGACTCGGATGGATGCCCC
CCCCTTTGTCTGGATTCTGGGCGGATCTGGCGGGATGGTGTCTAAGGGCGAAGAGCTGATTAAGGAGAAC
ATGCACATGAAGCTGTACATGGAGGGCACCGTGGACAACCATCACTTCAAGTGCACATCCGAGGGCGAAG
GCAAGCCCTACGAGGGCACCCAGACCATGAGAATCAAGGTGGTCGAGGGCGGCCCTCTCCCCTTCGCCTT
CGACATCCTGGCTACTAGCTTCCTCTACGGCAGCAAGACCTTCATCAACCACACCCAGGGCATCCCCGAC
TTCTTCAAGCAGTCCTTCCCTGAGGGCTTCACATGGGAGAGAGTCACCACATACGAAGACGGGGGCGTGC
TGACCGCTACCCAGGACACCAGCCTCCAGGACGGCTGCCTCATCTACAACGTCAAGATCAGAGGGGTGAA
CTTCACATCCAACGGCCCTGTGATGCAGAAGAAAACACTCGGCTGGGAGGCCTTCACCGAGACGCTGTAC
CCCGCTGACGGCGGCCTGGAAGGCAGAAACGACATGGCCCTGAAGCTCGTGGGCGGGAGCCATCTGATCG
CAAACGCCAAGACCACATATAGATCCAAGAAACCCGCTAAGAACCTCAAGATGCCTGGCGTCTACTATGT
GGACTACAGACTGGAAAGAATCAAGGAGGCCAACAACGAGACCTACGTCGAGCAGCACGAGGTGGCAGTG
GCCAGATACTGCGACCTCCCTAGCAAACTGGGGCACAAGCTTAATTCGACAATCAACCTCTGGATTACAA
AATTTGTGAAAGATTGACTGGTATTCTTAACTATGTTGCTCCTTTTACGCTATGTGGATACGCTGCTTTA
ATGCCTTTGTATCATGCTATTGCTTCCCGTATGGCTTTCATTTTCTCCTCCTTGTATAAATCCTGGTTGC
TGTCTCTTTATGAGGAGTTGTGGCCCGTTGTCAGGCAACGTGGCGTGGTGTGCACTGTGTTTGCTGACGC
AACCCCCACTGGTTGGGGCATTGCCACCACCTGTCAGCTCCTTTCCGGGACTTTCGCTTTCCCCCTCCCT
ATTGCCACGGCGGAACTCATCGCCGCCTGCCTTGCCCGCTGCTGGACAGGGGCTCGGCTGTTGGGCACTG
ACAATTCCGTGGTGTTGTCGGGGAAATCATCGTCCTTTCCTTGGCTGCTCGCCTGTGTTGCCACCTGGAT
TCTGCGCGGGACGTCCTTCTGCTACGTCCCTTCGGCCCTCAATCCAGCGGACCTTCCTTCCCGCGGCCTG
CTGCCGGCTCTGCGGCCTCTTCCGCGTCTTCGCCTTCGCCCTCAGACGAGTCGGATCTCCCTTTGGGCCG
CCTCCCCGCCTGGTACCTTTAAGACCAATGACTTACAAGGCA
